Addgene plasmid #229275: pXTK038 [Con-Pro_rpsL-Xantho_PartType5]
Purpose: XanthoMoClo Golden Gate Part Plasmid for cloning, contains Constitutive-Promoter_rpsL-Xantho_PartType5
Depositing lab: Michael Springer. Depositing organization: Harvard Medical School. Publication: XanthoMoClo horizontal line A Robust Modular Cloning Genetic Toolkit for the Genera Xanthobacter and Roseixanthobacter. Soltysiak MPM, Ory ALH, Lee AD, Christophersen CE, Jalihal AP, Springer M. ACS Synth Biol. 2025 Apr 18;14(4):1173-1190. doi: 10.1021/acssynbio.4c00806. Epub 2025 Mar 13. PubMed 40080684.
Backbone
  Vector backbone: pXTK
  Vector type: Bacterial Expression
Growth in bacteria
  Bacterial resistance: Ampicillin, 100 μg/mL
  Growth temperature: 37°C
  Growth strain: DH5alpha
  Copy number: Low Copy
Gene/Insert
  Gene/Insert name: rpsL Promoter (Xanthobacter flavus GJ10) (alt name: Constitutive-Promoter_rpsL-Xantho_PartType5)
  Species: Xanthobacter flavus GJ10
  Cloning method: Restriction Enzyme; 5′ cloning site unknown (unknown if destroyed)
Terms and licenses: Academic/Nonprofit Terms; Industry Terms: Not Available to Industry
How to cite: pXTK038 [Con-Pro_rpsL-Xantho_PartType5] was a gift from Michael Springer (Addgene plasmid # 229275 ; http://n2t.net/addgene:229275 ; RRID:Addgene_229275)
