[The description below was written by a language model from this plasmid's Addgene catalogue record and pLannotate feature annotations shown in this document.]
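Description:
pXTK038 [Con-Pro_rpsL-Xantho_PartType5] is a small Golden Gate part plasmid (about 1.9 kb) from the XanthoMoClo modular cloning toolkit, which was developed for genetic engineering of the genera Xanthobacter and Roseixanthobacter. It is built on the pXTK backbone and is maintained in E. coli under ampicillin selection. The annotated backbone consists of a ColE1/pMB1-family origin of replication, the bla (TEM beta-lactamase) gene driven by its own AmpR promoter, and a bacteriophage fd terminator immediately downstream of bla. The catalogue entry lists the plasmid as low copy, whereas the automated annotation labels the origin as a high-copy ColE1/pUC type. The record does not resolve this discrepancy.

The payload is the promoter of the rpsL gene from Xanthobacter flavus GJ10, stored as a "Part Type 5" constitutive promoter module. rpsL encodes a ribosomal protein, and promoters of such genes are commonly used to drive steady, condition-independent expression. The feature table does not annotate this insert. It presumably lies in the unannotated stretch between the origin and the AmpR promoter, but its exact coordinates are not given. The flanking Type IIS restriction sites and overhangs are also not given, and the 5′ cloning site is recorded as unknown.

As a part plasmid, the construct is not an expression vector in itself. It serves as a sequence-verified source of the promoter, which is released in a Golden Gate reaction and assembled in a defined position with other toolkit parts to build multi-part constructs for use in Xanthobacter and related hosts.
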