Features (pLannotate 1.2.2; 4 found; start..end, strand, type, name):
      1..589     +  rep_origin     ori: high-copy-number ColE1/pMB1/pBR322/pUC origin of replication
    916..1007    +  promoter       AmpR promoter: bla
   1008..1865    +  CDS            bla: BLAT_ECOLX - Experimental evidence at protein level: Swiss-Prot protein existence level 1. TEM-type are the most prevalent beta-lactamases in enterobacteria; they hydrolyze the beta-lactam bond in susceptible beta-lactam antibiotics, thus conferring resistance to penicillins and cephalosporins. TEM-3 and TEM-4 are capable of hydrolyzing cefotaxime and ceftazidime. TEM-5 is capable of hydrolyzing ceftazidime. TEM-6 is capable of hydrolyzing ceftazidime and aztreonam. TEM-8/CAZ-2, TEM- 16/CAZ-7 and TEM-24/CAZ-6 are markedly active against ceftazidime. IRT- 4 shows resistance to beta-lactamase in
   1872..1911    +  terminator     fd terminator: central terminator from bacteriophage fd (Otsuka and Kunisawa, 1982)
>Addgene plasmid #229275 | pXTK038 [Con-Pro_rpsL-Xantho_PartType5] | addgene full sequence | sequence record 467646 | Addgene NGS Result
TTGAGATCCTTTTTTTCTGCGCGTAATCTGCTGCTTGCAAACAAAAAAACCACCGCTACCAGCGGTGGTT
TGTTTGCCGGATCAAGAGCTACCAACTCTTTTTCCGAAGGTAACTGGCTTCAGCAGAGCGCAGATACCAA
ATACTGTTCTTCTAGTGTAGCCGTAGTTAGGCCACCACTTCAAGAACTCTGTAGCACCGCCTACATACCT
CGCTCTGCTAATCCTGTTACCAGTGGCTGCTGCCAGTGGCGATAAGTCGTGTCTTACCGGGTTGGACTCA
AGACGATAGTTACCGGATAAGGCGCAGCGGTCGGGCTGAACGGGGGGTTCGTGCACACAGCCCAGCTTGG
AGCGAACGACCTACACCGAACTGAGATACCTACAGCGTGAGCTATGAGAAAGCGCCACGCTTCCCGAAGG
GAGAAAGGCGGACAGGTATCCGGTAAGCGGCAGGGTCGGAACAGGAGAGCGCACGAGGGAGCTTCCAGGG
GGAAACGCCTGGTATCTTTATAGTCCTGTCGGGTTTCGCCACCTCTGACTTGAGCGTCGATTTTTGTGAT
GCTCGTCAGGGGGGCGGAGCCTATGGAAAAACGCCAGCAACGCGAGTCGGTCTCTAACGGATAACTTCAG
GTGCATGATCGCGGCGCCGGCCGGGAAAAAAGCCCCGGTATAGTGCGCTGTGATCCTCTGTCGCGAGAAA
GGCGTGTCTGCCCCCGTTTGGGCGGTGGACGGCGCCTTTCGTGTTCGTCGGTGCGAAGGGAATTCAGGCC
CCCTCGGGGCCAGTCGTGGCGATCCTTCACAGGGGTCGTCGAAATGAAGGATGCGGCCAAGGCCGCAGAT
CAGGACGAGGCGAAGGCGTACTATGTGAGACCAGAGTAGCCCGCCTAATGAGCGGGCTTTTTTTTAATTC
CCCTATTTGTTTATTTTTCTAAATACATTCAAATATGTATCCGCTCATGAGACAATAACCCTGATAAATG
CTTCAATAATATTGAAAAAGGAAGAGTATGAGCATTCAGCATTTTCGTGTGGCGCTGATTCCGTTTTTTG
CGGCGTTTTGCCTGCCGGTGTTTGCGCATCCGGAAACCCTGGTGAAAGTGAAAGATGCGGAAGATCAACT
GGGTGCGCGCGTGGGCTATATTGAACTGGATCTGAACAGCGGCAAAATTCTGGAATCTTTTCGTCCGGAA
GAACGTTTTCCGATGATGAGCACCTTTAAAGTGCTGCTGTGCGGTGCGGTTCTGAGCCGTGTGGATGCGG
GCCAGGAACAACTGGGCCGTCGTATTCATTATAGCCAGAACGATCTGGTGGAATATAGCCCGGTGACCGA
AAAACATCTGACCGATGGCATGACCGTGCGTGAACTGTGCAGCGCGGCGATTACCATGAGCGATAACACC
GCGGCGAACCTGCTGCTGACGACCATTGGCGGTCCGAAAGAACTGACCGCGTTTCTGCATAACATGGGCG
ATCATGTGACCCGTCTGGATCGTTGGGAACCGGAACTGAACGAAGCGATTCCGAACGATGAACGTGATAC
CACCATGCCGGCAGCAATGGCGACCACCCTGCGTAAACTGCTGACGGGTGAGCTGCTGACCCTGGCAAGC
CGCCAGCAACTGATTGATTGGATGGAAGCGGATAAAGTGGCGGGTCCGCTGCTGCGTAGCGCGCTGCCGG
CTGGCTGGTTTATTGCGGATAAAAGCGGTGCGGGCGAACGTGGCAGCCGTGGCATTATTGCGGCGCTGGG
CCCGGATGGTAAACCGAGCCGTATTGTGGTGATTTATACCACCGGCAGCCAGGCGACGATGGATGAACGT
AACCGTCAGATTGCGGAAATTGGCGCGAGCCTGATTAAACATTGGTAAACCGATACAATTAAAGGCTCCT
TTTGGAGCCTTTTTTTTTGGACGACCCTTGTCAGATCAAAGGATCTTC
